>Addgene plasmid #31829 | pminiTol2 | addgene full sequence | sequence record 202023 | Addgene NGS Result
CCAGAGGTGTAAAGTACTTGAGTAATTTTACTTGATTACTGTACTTAAGTATTATTTTTGGGGATTTTTA
CTTTACTTGAGTACAATTAAAAATCAATACTTTTACTTTTACTTAATTACATTTTTTTAGAAAAAAAAGT
ACTTTTTACTCCTTACAATTTTATTTACAGTCAAAAAGTACTTATTTTTTGGAGATCACTTCATTCTATT
TTCCCTTGCTATTACCAAACCAATTGAATTGCGCTGATGCCCAGTTTAATTTAAATAGATCTGGCCATCT
AGAGCGGCCGCGCGCACTAGTGAATTCCATGGATATCAAGCTTAAACAAGAATCTCTAGTTTTCTTTCTT
GCTTTTACTTTTACTTCCTTAATACTCAAGTACAATTTTAATGGAGTACTTTTTTACTTTTACTCAAGTA
AGATTCTAGCCAGATACTTTTACTTTTAATTGAGTAAAATTTTCCCTAAGTACTTGTACTTTCACTTGAG
TAAAATTTTTGAGTACTTTTTACACCTCTGCTCGACCATATGGGAGAGCTCCCAACGCGTTGGATGCATA
GCTTGAGTATTCTATAGTGTCACCTAAATAGCTTGGCGTAATCATGGTCATAGCTGTTTCCTGTGTGAAA
TTGTTATCCGCTCACAATTCCACACAACATACGAGCCGGAAGCATAAAGTGTAAAGCCTGGGGTGCCTAA
TGAGTGAGCTAACTCACATTAATTGCGTTGCGCTCACTGCCCGCTTTCCAGTCGGGAAACCTGTCGTGCC
AGCTGCATTAATGAATCGGCCAACGCGCGGGGAGAGGCGGTTTGCGTATTGGGCGCTCTTCCGCTTCCTC
GCTCACTGACTCGCTGCGCTCGGTCGTTCGGCTGCGGCGAGCGGTATCAGCTCACTCAAAGGCGGTAATA
CGGTTATCCACAGAATCAGGGGATAACGCAGGAAAGAACATGTGAGCAAAAGGCCAGCAAAAGGCCAGGA
ACCGTAAAAAGGCCGCGTTGCTGGCGTTTTTCCATAGGCTCCGCCCCCCTGACGAGCATCACAAAAATCG
ACGCTCAAGTCAGAGGTGGCGAAACCCGACAGGACTATAAAGATACCAGGCGTTTCCCCCTGGAAGCTCC
CTCGTGCGCTCTCCTGTTCCGACCCTGCCGCTTACCGGATACCTGTCCGCCTTTCTCCCTTCGGGAAGCG
TGGCGCTTTCTCATAGCTCACGCTGTAGGTATCTCAGTTCGGTGTAGGTCGTTCGCTCCAAGCTGGGCTG
TGTGCACGAACCCCCCGTTCAGCCCGACCGCTGCGCCTTATCCGGTAACTATCGTCTTGAGTCCAACCCG
GTAAGACACGACTTATCGCCACTGGCAGCAGCCACTGGTAACAGGATTAGCAGAGCGAGGTATGTAGGCG
GTGCTACAGAGTTCTTGAAGTGGTGGCCTAACTACGGCTACACTAGAAGAACAGTATTTGGTATCTGCGC
TCTGCTGAAGCCAGTTACCTTCGGAAAAAGAGTTGGTAGCTCTTGATCCGGCAAACAAACCACCGCTGGT
AGCGGTGGTTTTTTTGTTTGCAAGCAGCAGATTACGCGCAGAAAAAAAGGATCTCAAGAAGATCCTTTGA
TCTTTTCTACGGGGTCTGACGCTCAGTGGAACGAAAACTCACGTTAAGGGATTTTGGTCATGAGATTATC
AAAAAGGATCTTCACCTAGATCCTTTTAAATTAAAAATGAAGTTTTAAATCAATCTAAAGTATATATGAG
TAAACTTGGTCTGACAGTTACCAATGCTTAATCAGTGAGGCACCTATCTCAGCGATCTGTCTATTTCGTT
CATCCATAGTTGCCTGACTCCCCGTCGTGTAGATAACTACGATACGGGAGGGCTTACCATCTGGCCCCAG
TGCTGCAATGATACCGCGAGACCCACGCTCACCGGCTCCAGATTTATCAGCAATAAACCAGCCAGCCGGA
AGGGCCGAGCGCAGAAGTGGTCCTGCAACTTTATCCGCCTCCATCCAGTCTATTAATTGTTGCCGGGAAG
CTAGAGTAAGTAGTTCGCCAGTTAATAGTTTGCGCAACGTTGTTGCCATTGCTACAGGCATCGTGGTGTC
ACGCTCGTCGTTTGGTATGGCTTCATTCAGCTCCGGTTCCCAACGATCAAGGCGAGTTACATGATCCCCC
ATGTTGTGCAAAAAAGCGGTTAGCTCCTTCGGTCCTCCGATCGTTGTCAGAAGTAAGTTGGCCGCAGTGT
TATCACTCATGGTTATGGCAGCACTGCATAATTCTCTTACTGTCATGCCATCCGTAAGATGCTTTTCTGT
GACTGGTGAGTACTCAACCAAGTCATTCTGAGAATAGTGTATGCGGCGACCGAGTTGCTCTTGCCCGGCG
TCAATACGGGATAATACCGCGCCACATAGCAGAACTTTAAAAGTGCTCATCATTGGAAAACGTTCTTCGG
GGCGAAAACTCTCAAGGATCTTACCGCTGTTGAGATCCAGTTCGATGTAACCCACTCGTGCACCCAACTG
ATCTTCAGCATCTTTTACTTTCACCAGCGTTTCTGGGTGAGCAAAAACAGGAAGGCAAAATGCCGCAAAA
AAGGGAATAAGGGCGACACGGAAATGTTGAATACTCATACTCTTCCTTTTTCAATATTATTGAAGCATTT
ATCAGGGTTATTGTCTCATGAGCGGATACATATTTGAATGTATTTAGAAAAATAAACAAATAGGGGTTCC
GCGCACATTTCCCCGAAAAGTGCCACCTGATGCGGTGTGAAATACCGCACAGATGCGTAAGGAGAAAATA
CCGCATCAGGAAATTGTAAGCGTTAATATTTTGTTAAAATTCGCGTTAAATTTTTGTTAAATCAGCTCAT
TTTTTAACCAATAGGCCGAAATCGGCAAAATCCCTTATAAATCAAAAGAATAGACCGAGATAGGGT
[37 nt withheld, positions 2937-2973]
AAAGAACGTGGACTCCAACGTCAAAGG
[49 nt withheld, positions 3001-3049]
T
[91 nt withheld, positions 3051-3141]
G
[124 nt withheld, positions 3143-3266]
CCATTCGCCATTCAGGCTGCGCAACTGTTGGGAAGGGCGATCGGTGCGGGCCTCTTCGCTATTACGCCAG
CTGGCGAAAGGGGGATGTGCTGCAAGGCGATTAAGTTGGGTAACGCCAGGGTTTTCCCAGTCACGACGTT
GTAAAACGACGGCCAGTGAATTGTAATACGACTCACTATAGGGCGAATTGGGC
Features (pLannotate 1.2.2; 12 found; start..end, strand, type, name):
    571..589     -  promoter       SP6 promoter: promoter for bacteriophage SP6 RNA polymerase
    631..647     -  protein_bind   lac operator: The lac repressor binds to the lac operator to inhibit transcription in E. coli. This inhibition can be relieved by adding lactose or isopropyl-β-D-thiogalactopyranoside (IPTG). lac repressor encoded by lacI
    655..685     -  promoter       lac promoter: promoter for the E. coli lac operon
    700..721     -  protein_bind   CAP binding site: CAP binding activates transcription in the presence of cAMP. E. coli catabolite activator protein
    734..826     -  CDS            lacI (fragment): lac repressor; lacI; The lac repressor binds to the lac operator to inhibit transcription in E. coli. This inhibition can be relieved by adding lactose or isopropyl-β-D-thiogalactopyranoside (IPTG).
   1009..1597    -  rep_origin     ori: high-copy-number ColE1/pMB1/pBR322/pUC origin of replication
   1768..2628    -  CDS            AmpR: β-lactamase; bla; confers resistance to ampicillin, carbenicillin, and related antibiotics
   2629..2733    -  promoter       AmpR promoter: bla
   2760..2810    +  misc_feature   bom (fragment): basis of mobility region from pBR322
   2838..3266    -  rep_origin     f1 ori (sequence partly withheld): f1 bacteriophage origin of replication; arrow indicates direction of (+) strand synthesis
   3270..3427    -  CDS            lacZα (fragment): LacZα fragment of β-galactosidase; lacZ fragment
   3430..3448    +  promoter       T7 promoter: promoter for bacteriophage T7 RNA polymerase
