[The description below was written by a language model from this plasmid's Addgene catalogue record, the feature table of its GenBank file and pLannotate feature annotations shown in this document.]
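Description:
pminiTol2 is an empty-backbone cloning vector of 3,459 bp, built on pDB739, that carries a miniaturised Tol2 transposon. According to the depositor, the Tol2 element has been reduced to "mini" inverted terminal repeats, the short cis-acting end sequences that the Tol2 transposase recognises in order to excise the element and integrate it into a host genome. No cargo gene, reporter or internal promoter is recorded. The vector is meant to receive a user's insert between the transposon ends. The associated publication concerns Tol2 as a high cargo-capacity transposon for genetic applications in vertebrates. The record lists no transposase gene on this plasmid, so that activity would presumably come from a separate source.

The plasmid is propagated in E. coli through a high-copy ColE1/pUC-type origin and selected with ampicillin via the β-lactamase gene and its own promoter. An f1 origin is also present, which allows single-stranded DNA production. The remaining annotated features are typical cloning-vector remnants: lac promoter, lac operator and CAP binding site, fragments of lacZα, lacI and the pBR322 bom region, and SP6 and T7 promoters. The two phage promoters flank an otherwise unannotated stretch of roughly 580 bp spanning the numbering origin of the circular sequence. This stretch is the likely location of the mini-Tol2 ends and cloning sites, although the automated annotation does not label the Tol2 repeats. The accompanying GenBank record covers only a 900 bp portion of the plasmid. It shows the same SP6-to-T7 interval along with M13 forward primer sites, and it likewise leaves the transposon arms unannotated.
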