Addgene plasmid #31829: pminiTol2
Purpose: (Empty Backbone)
Depositing lab: Stephen Ekker. Depositing organization: Mayo Foundation for Medical Education and Research. Publication: Harnessing a high cargo-capacity transposon for genetic applications in vertebrates. Balciunas D, Wangensteen KJ, Wilber A, Bell J, Geurts A, Sivasubbu S, Wang X, Hackett PB, Largaespada DA, McIvor RS, Ekker SC. PLoS Genet. 2006 Nov 10;2(11):e169. Epub 2006 Aug 28. 10.1371/journal.pgen.0020169 PubMed 17096595.
Backbone
  Vector backbone: pDB739
  Backbone size (bp): 3459
  Vector type: Cloning vector
Growth in bacteria
  Bacterial resistance: Ampicillin, 100 μg/mL
  Growth temperature: 37°C
  Growth strain: DH5alpha
  Copy number: Unknown
Terms and licenses: Academic/Nonprofit Terms; Industry Terms: Not Available to Industry
Depositor comments: The plasmid contains Tol2 transposon with mini ITRs.
How to cite: pminiTol2 was a gift from Stephen Ekker (Addgene plasmid # 31829 ; http://n2t.net/addgene:31829 ; RRID:Addgene_31829)
