LOCUS       Exported 900 bp ds-DNA linear SYN 17-MAY-2021
DEFINITION  synthetic linear DNA
ACCESSION   .
VERSION     .
KEYWORDS    pminiTol2
SOURCE      synthetic DNA construct
  ORGANISM  synthetic DNA construct
REFERENCE   1 (bases 1 to 900)
  AUTHORS   Balciunas D, Wangensteen KJ, Wilber A, Bell J, Geurts A, Sivasubbu
            S, Wang X, Hackett PB, Largaespada DA, McIvor RS, Ekker SC.
  TITLE     Harnessing a high cargo-capacity transposon for genetic applications
            in vertebrates.
  JOURNAL   PLoS Genet. 2006 Nov 10;2(11):e169. Epub 2006 Aug 28.
REFERENCE   2 (bases 1 to 900)
  AUTHORS   .
  TITLE     Direct Submission
  JOURNAL   Exported May 17, 2021 from SnapGene Server 1.1.58
            http://www.snapgene.com
FEATURES             Location/Qualifiers
     source          1..900
                     /organism="synthetic DNA construct"
                     /mol_type="other DNA"
     promoter        52..70
                     /label=SP6 promoter
                     /note="promoter for bacteriophage SP6 RNA polymerase"
     primer_bind     52..69
                     /label=SP6
                     /note="SP6 promoter, forward primer"
     primer_bind     complement(651..670)
                     /label=T7
                     /note="T7 promoter, forward primer"
     promoter        complement(652..670)
                     /label=T7 promoter
                     /note="promoter for bacteriophage T7 RNA polymerase"
     primer_bind     complement(677..694)
                     /label=M13 Forward
                     /note="In lacZ gene. Also called M13-F20 or M13 (-21)
                     Forward"
     primer_bind     complement(677..693)
                     /label=M13 fwd
                     /note="common sequencing primer, one of multiple similar
                     variants"
     primer_bind     complement(686..708)
                     /label=M13/pUC Forward
                     /note="In lacZ gene"
ORIGIN
        1 ggnggncggn acatttccac ggaacagcta tgaccatgat tacgccaagc tatttaggtg
       61 acactataga atactcaagc tatgcatcca acgcgttggg agctctccca tatggtcgag
      121 cagaggtgta aaaagtactc aaaaatttta ctcaagtgaa agtacaagta cttagggaaa
      181 attttactca attaaaagta aaagtatctg gctagaatct tacttgagta aaagtaaaaa
      241 agtactccat taaaattgta cttgagtatt aaggaagtaa aagtaaaagc aagaaagaaa
      301 actagagatt cttgtttaag cttgatatcc atggaattca ctagtgcgcg cggccgctct
      361 agatggccag atctatttaa attaaactgg gcatcagcgc aattcaattg gtttggtaat
      421 agcaagggaa aatagaatga agtgatctcc aaaaaataag tactttttga ctgtaaataa
      481 aattgtaagg agtaaaaagt actttttttt ctaaaaaaat gtaattaagt aaaagtaaaa
      541 gtattgattt ttaattgtac tcaagtaaag taaaaatccc caaaaataat acttaagtac
      601 agtaatcaag taaaattact caagtacttt acacctctgg gcccaattcg ccctatagtg
      661 agtcgtatta caattcactg gccgtcgttt tacaacgtcg tgactgggaa aaccctggcg
      721 ttacccaact taatcgcctt gcagcacatc cccctttcgc cagctggcgt aatagcgaag
      781 aggcccgcac cgatcgccct tccccaacag ttgcgcagcc tgaatggcga atggacgcgc
      841 cctgtagcgg cgcattaagc gcgccgggtg tggtggttac ccgcagcggc ntnctgcnnc
//
