>Addgene plasmid #31829 | pminiTol2 | addgene partial sequence | sequence record 161681 | M13-F20 5'-TGTAAAACGACGGCCAGT-3'
TTGGGCCCAGAGGTGTAAAGTACTTGAGTAATTTTACTTGATTACTGTACTTAAGTATTATTTTTGGGGA
TTTTTACTTTACTTGAGTACAATTAAAAATCAATACTTTTACTTTTACTTAATTACATTTTTTTAGAAAA
AAAAGTACTTTTTACTCCTTACAATTTTATTTACAGTCAAAAAGTACTTATTTTTTGGAGATCACTTCAT
TCTATTTTCCCTTGCTATTACCAAACCAATTGAATTGCGCTGATGCCCAGTTTAATTTAAATAGATCTGG
CCATCTAGAGCGGCCGCGCGCACTAGTGAATTCCATGGATATCAAGCTTAAACAAGAATCTCTAGTTTTC
TTTCTTGCTTTTACTTTTACTTCCTTAATACTCAAGTACAATTTTAATGGAGTACTTTTTTACTTTTACT
CAAGTAAGATTCTAGCCAGATACTTTTACTTTTAATTGAGTAAAATTTTCCCTAAGTACTTGTACTTTCA
CTTGAGTAAAATTTTTGAGTACTTTTTACACCTCTGCTCGACCATATGGGAGAGCTCCCAACGCGTTGGA
TGCATAGCTTGAGTATTCTATAGTGTCACCTAAATAGCTTGGCGTAATCATGGTCATAGCTGTTTCCTGT
GTGAAATTGTTATCCGCTCACAATTCCACACAACATACGAGCCGGAAGCATAAAGTGTAAAGCCTGGGGT
GCCTAATGAGTGAGCTAACTCACATTAATTGCGTTGCGCTCACTGCCCGCTTTCCAGTCGGGAAACCTGT
CGTGCCAGCTGCATTAATGAATCGGCCAACGCGCGGGGAGAGGCGGTTTGCGTATTGGGCGCTCTTCCGC
TTCCTCGCTCACTGACTCGCTGCGCTCGGTCGTTCGGCTGCGGCGAGCGGTATCAGCTCA
